>Addgene plasmid #195937 | L1P60 | addgene full sequence | sequence record 386327 | Addgene NGS Result
GTATGTTCAATTAGCTTTTCAATTATGAATATATATATCAATTATTGGTCGCCCTTGGCTTGTGGACAAT
GCGCTACGCGCACCGGCTCCGCCCGTGGACAACCGCAAGCGGTTGCCCACCGTCGAGCGCCTTTGCCCAC
AACCCGGCGGCCGGCCGCAACAGATCGTTTTATAAATTTTTTTTTTTGAAAAAGAAAAAGCCCGAAAGGC
GGCAACCTCTCGGGCTTCTGGATTTCCGATCCCCGGAATTAGATCTTGGCAGGATATATTGTGGTGTAAC
GTTATCGATCTGGATTTTAGTACTGGATTTTGGTTTTAGGAATTAGAAATTTTATTGATAGAAGTATTTT
ACAAATACAAATACATACTAAGGGTTTCTTATATGCTCAACACATGAGCGAAACCCTATAAGAACCCTAA
TTTCCCTTATCGGGAAACTACTCACACATTATTTATGGAGAAAATAGAGAGAGATAGATTTGTAGAGAGA
GACTGGTGATTTCAGCGTACCGAATTAATTCCTGAATCACTGCGACCGGCCCTCCCGCGACCCAGCCGAG
CGAGCTTAGCGAACTGTGGACGAGAACTGTGCCACCAAGCGTAAGGCCGTTCTCTCGCATTTGCCTTGCT
AGGCTCGCGCGAGTTGCTGGCTGAGGCGTTCTCGAAATCAGCTCTTGTTCGGTCGGCATCTACTCTATTC
CTTTGCCCTCGGACGAGTGCTGGGGCGTCGGTTTCCACTATCGGCGAGTACTTCTACACAGCCATCGGTC
CAGACGGCCGCGCTTCTGCGGGCGATTTGTGTACGCCCGACAGTCCCGGCTCCGGATCGGACGATTGCGT
CGCATCGACCCTGCGCCCAAGCTGCATCATCGAAATTGCCGTCAACCAAGCTCTGATAGAGTTGGTCAAG
ACCAATGCGGAGCATATACGCCCGGAGCCTTGGCGATCCTGCAAGCTCCGGATGCCTCCGCTCGAAGTAG
CGCGTCTGCTGCTCCATACAAGCCAACCACGGCCTCCAGAAGAAGATGTTGGCGACCTCGTATTGGGAAT
CCCCGAACATCGCCTCGCTCCAGTCAATGACCGCTGTTATGCGGCCATTGTCCGTCAGGACATTGTTGGA
GCCGAAATCCGCGTGCACGAGGTGCCGGACTTCGGGGCAGTCCTCGGCCCAAAGCATCAGCTCATCGAGA
GCCTGCGCGACGGACGCACTGACGGTGTCGTCCATCACAGTTTGCCAGTGATACACATGGGGATCAGCAA
TCGCGCATATGAAATCACGCCATGTAGTGTATTGACCGATTCCTTGCGGTCCGAATGGGCCGAACCCGCT
CGTCTGGCTAAGATCGGCCGCAGCGATAGCATCCATAGCCTCCGCGACCGGCTGAAGAACAGCGGGCAGT
TCGGTTTCAGGCAGGTCTTGCAACGTGACACCCTGTGCACGGCGGGAGATGCAATAGGTCAGGCTCTCGC
TGAACTCCCCAATGTCAAGCACTTCCGGAATCGGGAGCGCGGCCGATGCAAAGTGCCGATAAACATAACG
ATCTTTGTAGAAACCATCGGCGCAGCTATTTACCCGCAGGACATATCCACGCCCTCCTACATCGAAGCTG
AAAGCACGAGATTCTTCGCCCTCCGAGAGCTGCATCAGGTCGGAGACGCTGTCGAACTTTTCGATCAGAA
ACTTCTCGACAGACGTCGCGGTGAGTTCAGGCTTTTTCATAGGGGGGATCAGCTTGGGCTGTCCTCTCCA
AATGAAATGAACTTCCTTATATAGAGGAAGGGTCTTGCGAAGGATAGTGGGATTGTGCGTCATCCCTTAC
GTCAGTGGAGATGTCACATCAATCCACTTGCTTTGAAGACGTGGTTGGAACGTCTTCTTTTTCCACGATG
CTCCTCGTGGGTGGGGGTCCATCTTTGGGACCACTGTCGGCAGAGGCATCTTGAATGATAGCCTTTCCTT
TATCGCAATGATGGCATTTGTAGGAGCCACCTTCCTTTTCTACTGTCCTTTCGATGAAGTGACAGATAGC
TGGGCAATGGAATCCGAGGAGGTTTCCCGAAATTACCCTTTGTTGAAAAGTCTCAATAGCCCTTTGGTCT
TCTGAGACTGTATCTTTGACATTTTTGGAGTAGGGGTACGATAACATTAACGCTTACAATTTCCATTCGC
CATTCAGGCTGCGCAACTGTTGGGAAGGGCGATCGGTGCGGGCCTCTTCGCTATTACGCCAGCTGGCGAA
AGGGGGATGTGCTGCAAGGCGATTAAGTTGGGTAACGCCAGGGTTTTCCCAGTCACGACGTTGTAAAACG
ACGGCCAGTGAATTGTAATACGACTCACTATAGGGCTTGGAGGAATTCCAATCCCACAAAAATCTGAGCT
TAACAGCACAGTTGCTCCTCTCAGAGCAGAATCGGGTATTCAACACCCTCATATCAACTACTACGTTGTG
TATAACGGTCCACATGCCGGTATATACGATGACTGGGGTTGTACAAAGGCGGCAACAAACGGCGTTCCCG
GAGTTGCACACAAGAAATTTGCCACTATTACAGAGGCAAGAGCAGCAGCTGACGCGTACACAACAAGTCA
GCAAACAGACAGGTTGAACTTCATCCCCAAAGGAGAAGCTCAACTCAAGCCCAAGAGCTTTGCTAAGGCC
CTAACAAGCCCACCAAAGCAAAAAGCCCACTGGCTCACGCTAGGAACCAAAAGGCCCAGCAGTGATCCAG
CCCCAAAAGAGATCTCCTTTGCCCCGGAGATTACAATGGACGATTTCCTCTATCTTTACGATCTAGGAAG
GAAGTTCGAAGGTGAAGGTGACGACACTATGTTCACCACTGATAATGAGAAGGTTAGCCTCTTCAATTTC
AGAAAGAATGCTGACCCACAGATGGTTAGAGAGGCCTACGCAGCAAGTCTCATCAAGACGATCTACCCGA
GTAACAATCTCCAGGAGATCAAATACCTTCCCAAGAAGGTTAAAGATGCAGTCAAAAGATTCAGGACTAA
TTGCATCAAGAACACAGAGAAAGACATATTTCTCAAGATCAGAAGTACTATTCCAGTATGGACGATTCAA
GGCTTGCTTCATAAACCAAGGCAAGTAATAGAGATTGGAGTCTCTAAAAAGGTAGTTCCTACTGAATCTA
AGGCCATGCATGGAGTCTAAGATTCAAATCGAGGATCTAACAGAACTCGCCGTCAAGACTGGCGAACAGT
TCATACAGAGTCTTTTACGACTCAATGACAAGAAGAAAATCTTCGTCAACATGGTGGAGCACGACACTCT
GGTCTACTCCAAAAATGTCAAAGATACAGTCTCAGAAGATCAAAGGGCTATTGAGACTTTTCAACAAAGG
ATAATTTCGGGAAACCTCCTCGGATTCCATTGCCCAGCTATCTGTCACTTCATCGAAAGGACAGTAGAAA
AGGAAGGTGGCTCCTACAAATGCCATCATTGCGATAAAGGAAAGGCTATCATTCAAGATCTCTCTGCCGA
CAGTGGTCCCAAAGATGGACCCCCACCCACGAGGAGCATCGTGGAAAAAGAAGAGGTTCCAACCACGTCT
ACAAAGCAAGTGGATTGATGTGACATCTCCACTGACGTAAGGGATGACGCACAATCCCACTATCCTTCGC
AAGACCCTTCCTCTATATAAGGAAGTTCATTTCATTTGGAGAGGACACGCTCGAGTATAAGAGCTCATTT
TTACAACAATTACCAACAACAACAAACAACAAACAACATTACAATTACATTTACAATTATCGATACAATG
GTGAAAGTGATTGGCCGCCGCAGCCTGGGCGTGCAGCGCATTTTTGATATTGGCCTGCGCCAGGATCATA
ACTTTCTGCTGGCGAACGGCGCGATTGCGGCGAACTGCTTTAACAGGGATCCTATTACTTTGCGTCCAGT
TGAATTAGACTGTGGACCGATCATCGAACCTGCCGAGTGGTACGAGTTGCAGGCCTGGCTTGATGGTAGA
GGGCGTGGAAAGGGTTTATCTCGGGGACAGGCAATTTTGTCAGCAATGGATAAGCTTTATTGTGAGTGTG
GGGCTGTTATGACATCAAAACGTGGAGAAGAGTCAATCAAGGATTCTTACAGGTGCAGACGTCGTAAAGT
GGTGGACCCTTCTGCTCCAGGACAGCATGAGGGTACATGCAACGTTTCTATGGCTGCTCTTGATAAATTT
GTGGCCGAACGTATTTTCAACAAGATTAGACACGCTGAAGGGGATGAGGAAACTTTAGCTCTTCTTTGGG
AGGCTGCCCGGCGTTTTGGTAAGCTAACAGAGGCACCAGAAAAAAGTGGCGAAAGAGCTAATTTGGTAGC
CGAAAGAGCAGACGCCTTGAATGCATTGGAAGAACTTTACGAAGATAGGGCTGCCGGAGCATATGATGGA
CCAGTTGGTCGGAAGCATTTCAGGAAGCAACAAGCTGCACTAACTTTGAGACAGCAAGGCGCAGAGGAGC
GACTCGCAGAGCTTGAGGCCGCCGAGGCCCCAAAGCTTCCACTCGATCAATGGTTTCCTGAGGATGCCGA
CGCTGATCCTACAGGTCCAAAGAGCTGGTGGGGAAGAGCTAGCGTAGACGATAAGAGAGTGTTTGTGGGT
CTATTTGTTGACAAGATTGTAGTTACTAAGTCCACTACGGGTCGAGGACAGGGCACTCCCATCGAAAAGA
GAGCCAGTATTACCTGGGCAAAGCCTCCAACCGATGATGATGAAGACGATGCACAAGATGGTACCGAGGA
TGTGGCAGCACCAAAAAAAAAGAGGAAGGTGTAAGCTTCTCTAGCTAGAGTCGATCGACAAGCTCGAGTT
TCTCCATAATAATGTGTGAGTAGTTCCCAGATAAGGGAATTAGGGTTCCTATAGGGTTTCGCTCATGTGT
TGAGCATATAAGAAACCCTTAGTATGTATTTGTATTTGTAAAATACTTCTATCAATAAAATTTCTAATTC
CTAAAACCAAAATCCAGTACTAAAATCCAGATCGCTACCACAGAATCAGGGGATAACGCAGGAAAGAACA
TGAAGGCCTTGACAGGATATATTGGCGGGTAAACTAAGTCGCTGTATGTGTTTGTTTGAGATCTCATGTG
AGCAAAAGGCCAGCAAAAGGCCAGGAACCGTAAAAAGGCCGCGTTGCTGGCGTTTTTCCATAGGCTCCGC
CCCCCTGACGAGCATCACAAAAATCGACGCTCAAGTCAGAGGTGGCGAAACCCGACAGGACTATAAAGAT
ACCAGGCGTTTCCCCCTGGAAGCTCCCTCGTGCGCTCTCCTGTTCCGACCCTGCCGCTTACCGGATACCT
GTCCGCCTTTCTCCCTTCGGGAAGCGTGGCGCTTTCTCATAGCTCACGCTGTAGGTATCTCAGTTCGGTG
TAGGTCGTTCGCTCCAAGCTGGGCTGTGTGCACGAACCCCCCGTTCAGCCCGACCGCTGCGCCTTATCCG
GTAACTATCGTCTTGAGTCCAACCCGGTAAGACACGACTTATCGCCACTGGCAGCAGCCACTGGTAACAG
GATTAGCAGAGCGAGGTATGTAGGCGGTGCTACAGAGTTCTTGAAGTGGTGGCCTAACTACGGCTACACT
AGAAGAACAGTATTTGGTATCTGCGCTCTGCTGAAGCCAGTTACCTTCGGAAGAAGAGTTGGTAGCTCTT
GATCCGGCAAACAAACCACCGCTGGTAGCGGTGGTTTTTTTGTTTGCAAGCAGCAGATTACGCGCAGAAA
AAAAGGATCTCAAGAAGATCCTTTGATCTTTTCTACGGGGTCTGACGCTCAGTGGAACGAAAACTCACGT
TAAGGGATTTTGGTCATGAGATTATCAAAAAGGATCTTCACCTAGATCCTTTTAAATTAAAAATGAAGTT
TTAAATCAATCTAAAGTACTGAGAGATCCCCTCATAATTTCCCCAAAGCGTAACCATGTGTGAATAAATT
TTGAGCTAGTAGGGTTGCAGCCACGAGTAAGTCTTCCCTTGTTATTGTGTAGCCAGAATGCCGCAAAACT
TCCATGCCTAAGCGAACTGTTGAGAGTACGTTTCGATTTCTGACTGTGTTAGCCTGGAAGTGCTTGTCCC
AACCTTGTTTCTGAGCATGAACGCCCGCAAGCCAACATGTTAGTTGAAGCATCAGGGCGATTAGCAGCAT
GATATCAAAACGCTCTGAGCTGCTCGTTCGGCTATGGCGTAGGCCTAGTCCGTAGGCAGGACTTTTCAAG
TCTCGGAAGGTTTCTTCAATCTGCATTCGCTTCGAATAGATATTAACAAGTTGTTTGGGTGTTCGAATTT
CAACAGGTAAGTTAGTTGCTAGAACCCATGGCTCCTTTGCCGACGCTGAGTAGATTTTAGGTGACGGGTG
GTGACAATGAGTCCGTGTCGAGCGCTGATTTTTTCGGCCTTTAGAGCGAGATTTATACAATAGAATTTGG
CATGAGATTGGATTGCTTTTAGTCAGCCTCTTATAGCCTAAAGTCTTTGAGTGACTAGATGACATATCAT
GTAAGTTGCTGATAGGTTTCCAGTTTTCCGCTCCTAGGTCTGCATATTGTACTTTTCCTCTTACTCGACT
TAACCAGTACCAACCCAGCTTCTCAACGGATTTATACCATGGCACTTTAAAGCCAGCATCACTGACAATG
AGCGGTGTGGTGTTACTCGGTAGAATGCTCGCAAGGTCGGCTAGAAATTGGTCATGAGCTTTCTTTGAAC
ATTGCTCTGAAAGCGGGAACGCTTTCTCATAAAGAGTAACAGAACGACCGTGTAGTGCGACTGAAGCTCG
CAATACCATAAGTCGTTTTTGCTCACGAATATCAGACCAGTCAACAAGTACAATGGGCATCGTATTGCCC
GAACAGATAAAGCTAGCATGCCAACGGTATACAGCGAGTCGCTCTTTGTGGAGGTGACGATTACCTAACA
ATCGGTCGATTCGTTTGATGTTATGTTTTGTTCTCGCTTTGGTTGGCAGGTTACGGCCAAGTTCGGTAAG
AGTGAGAGTTTTACAGTCAAGTAATGCGTGGCAAGCCAACGTTAAGCTGTTGAGTCGTTTTAAGTGTAAT
TCGGGGCAGAATTGGTAAAGAGAGTCGTGTAAAATATCGAGTTCGCACATCTTGTTGTCTGATTATTGAT
TTTTCGCGAAACCATTTGATCATATGACAAGATGTGTATCCACCTTAACTTAATGATTTTTACCAAAATC
ATTAGGGGATTCATCAGTCTAAAGTATATATGTGTAACATTGGTCTAGTGATTAGAAAAACTCATCGAGC
ATCAAATGAAACTGCAATTTATTCATATCAGGATTATCAATACCATATTTTTGAAAAAGCCGTTTCTGTA
ATGAAGGAGAAAACTCACCGAGGCAGTTCCATAGGATGGCAAGATCCTGGTATCGGTCTGCGATTCCGAC
TCGTCCAACATCAATACAACCTATTAATTTCCCCTCGTCAAAAATAAGGTTATCAAGTGAGAAATCACCA
TGAGTGACGACTGAATCCGGTGAGAATGGCAAAAGTTTATGCATTTCTTTCCAGACTTGTTCAACAGGCC
AGCCATTACGCTCGTCATCAAAATCACTCGCATCAACCAAACCGTTATTCATTCGTGATTGCGCCTGAGC
GAGACGAAATACGCGATCGCTGTTAAAAGGACAATTACAAACAGGAATCGAATGCAACCGGCGCAGGAAC
ACTGCCAGCGCATCAACAATATTTTCACCTGAATCAGGATATTCTTCTAATACCTGGAATGCTGTTTTCC
CTGGGATCGCAGTGGTGAGTAACCATGCATCATCAGGAGTACGGATAAAATGCTTGATGGTCGGAAGAGG
CATAAATTCCGTCAGCCAGTTTAGTCTGACCATCTCATCTGTAACATCATTGGCAACGCTACCTTTGCCA
TGTTTCAGAAACAACTCTGGCGCATCGGGCTTCCCATACAATCGGTAGATTGTCGCACCTGATTGCCCGA
CATTATCGCGAGCCCATTTATACCCATATAAATCAGCATCCATGTTGGAATTTAATCGCGGCCTTGAGCA
AGACGTTTCCCGTTGAATATGGCTCATAACACCCCTTGTATTACTGTTTATGTAAGCAGACAGTTTTATT
GTTCATGATGATATATTTTTATCTTGTGCAATGTAACATCAGAGATTTTGAGACACAACGTGGCTTTGTT
GAATAAATCGAACTTTTGCTGAGTTGAAGGATCAGATCACGCATCTTCCCGACAACGCAGACCGTTCCGT
GGCAAAGCAAAAGTTCAAAATCACCAACTGGTCCACCTACAACAAAGCTCTCATCAACCGTGGCTCCCTC
ACTTTCTGGCTGGATGATGGGGCGATTCAGGCGATCCCCATCCAACAGCCCGCCGTCGAGCGGGCTTTTT
TATCCCCGGAAGCCTGTGGATAGAGGGTAGTTATCCACGTGAAACCGCTAATGCCCCGCAAAGCCTTGAT
TCACGGGGCTTTCCGGCCCGCTCCAAAAACTATCCACGTGAAATCGCTAATCAGGGTACGTGAAATCGCT
AATCGGAGTACGTGAAATCGCTAATAAGGTCACGTGAAATCGCTAATCAAAAAGGCACGTGAGAACGCTA
ATAGCCCTTTCAGATCAACAGCTTGCAAACACCCCTCGCTCCGGCAAGTAGTTACAGCAAGTA
Features (pLannotate 1.2.2; 19 found; start..end, strand, type, name):
    257..279     +  misc_feature   LB T-DNA repeat: left border repeat from nopaline C58 T-DNA (truncated)
    287..463     -  polyA_signal   CaMV poly(A) signal: cauliflower mosaic virus polyadenylation signal
    513..677     -  CDS            yokD (fragment): YOKD_BACSU - Experimental evidence at protein level: Swiss-Prot protein existence level 1. May contribute to antibiotic resistance. From Bacillus subtilis (strain 168).
    698..1720    -  CDS            hph: KHYB_ECOLX - Experimental evidence at protein level: Swiss-Prot protein existence level 1. The aminoglycoside phosphotransferases achieve inactivation of their antibiotic substrates by phosphorylation. Only phosphorylates hygromycin and closely related compounds such as demethyl analogs and destomycin. From Escherichia coli.
   1740..2085    -  promoter       CaMV 35S promoter: strong constitutive promoter from cauliflower mosaic virus
   1742..1788    -  promoter       minimal CaMV 35S promoter: minimal 35S promoter from cauliflower mosaic virus
   2166..2323    -  CDS            lacZα (fragment): LacZα fragment of β-galactosidase; lacZ fragment
   2326..2344    +  promoter       T7 promoter: promoter for bacteriophage T7 RNA polymerase
   2352..3158    +  CDS            IBMP_CAMVB (fragment): Experimental evidence at protein level: Swiss-Prot protein existence level 1. Enhances the ribosomal termination-reinitiation event leading to the translation of major open reading frames on the polycistronic viral RNAs. From Cauliflower mosaic virus (strain Bari 1) (CaMV).
   3342..3687    +  promoter       CaMV 35S promoter: strong constitutive promoter from cauliflower mosaic virus
   3639..3685    +  promoter       minimal CaMV 35S promoter: minimal 35S promoter from cauliflower mosaic virus
   3716..3769    +  misc_feature   TMV Ω: translational enhancer from the tobacco mosaic virus 5'-leader sequence (Gallie et al., 1988)
   4829..5003    +  polyA_signal   CaMV poly(A) signal: cauliflower mosaic virus polyadenylation signal
   5050..5074    +  misc_feature   RB T-DNA repeat: right border repeat from nopaline C58 T-DNA
   5165..5753    -  rep_origin     ori: high-copy-number ColE1/pMB1/pBR322/pUC origin of replication
   7112..7181    +  ncRNA          RNA-OUT: Accession: RF00240 - RNA-OUT
   7262..8077    -  CDS            KanR: aminoglycoside phosphotransferase; aph(3')-Ia; confers resistance to kanamycin in bacteria or G418 (Geneticin®) in eukaryotes
   8262..8363    +  CDS            TRA2_ECOLX (fragment): Protein predicted: Swiss-Prot protein existence level 4. Required for transposition of transposon Tn903. From Escherichia coli.
   8368..130     +  rep_origin     pSa ori (across the origin): origin of replication from bacterial plasmid pSa
