[The description below was written by a language model from this plasmid's Addgene catalogue record and pLannotate feature annotations shown in this document.]
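Description:
L1P60 is a Level 1 plant expression plasmid built on the pGII-L1-Rep backbone, a pGreenII-style binary vector for T-DNA delivery into plants. It replicates in E. coli at high copy from a ColE1/pUC-type origin and also carries the pSa origin, which in vectors of this family supports maintenance in Agrobacterium. Bacterial selection is by kanamycin (aph(3')-Ia). The depositor notes that an IS4 transposon sits in the backbone, a known insertion considered functionally irrelevant. This probably explains why the sequenced record (about 8.7 kb) is longer than the stated backbone plus insert. The RNA-OUT and transposase-fragment annotations near KanR are other transposon-related hits.

Between the nopaline-type left and right T-DNA borders, the plasmid carries a plant hygromycin resistance cassette, with hph driven by the CaMV 35S promoter and ended by the CaMV poly(A) signal. According to the catalogue entry, the payload is a synthetic 2.66 kb cassette, pUBQ10-IP-tUBQ1, in which a DnaE-Ssp split-intein fragment is fused to a PhiC31 serine integrase part under a UBQ10 promoter and UBQ1 terminator. Such intein fusions allow an active integrase to be reconstituted by protein trans-splicing when a complementary half is co-expressed.

The automated feature table does not match this description. It detects no UBQ10, intein, PhiC31 or UBQ1 elements. In the payload region it instead shows a CaMV-derived fragment, a 35S promoter with the TMV Ω leader, an unannotated stretch of roughly 1 kb, and a CaMV poly(A) signal. The promoter and terminator actually driving the insert therefore cannot be confirmed from the annotations alone. The plasmid belongs to an integrase toolbox for recording gene expression during plant development.
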