Addgene plasmid #195937: L1P60
Purpose: Level 1 Intein(DnaE-Ssp)-PhiC31 cassette pUBQ10-IP-tUBQ1
Depositing lab: Jennifer Nemhauser. Depositing organization: University of Washington. Publication: An integrase toolbox to record gene-expression during plant development. Guiziou S, Maranas CJ, Chu JC, Nemhauser JL. Nat Commun. 2023 Apr 3;14(1):1844. doi: 10.1038/s41467-023-37607-5. PubMed 37012288.
Backbone
  Vector backbone: pGII-L1-Rep
  Backbone size w/o insert (bp): 4708
  Vector type: Plant Expression
  Selectable markers: Hygromycin
Growth in bacteria
  Bacterial resistance: Kanamycin, 50 μg/mL
  Growth temperature: 37°C
  Growth strain: DH5alpha
  Copy number: High Copy
Gene/Insert
  Gene/Insert name: pUBQ10-IP-tUBQ1
  Species: Synthetic
  Insert size (bp): 2658
  Cloning method: Restriction Enzyme; 5′ cloning site Unknown (unknown if destroyed)
Terms and licenses: Academic/Nonprofit Terms; Industry Terms: Not Available to Industry
Depositor comments: IS4 Transposon present in plasmid backbone. This is a known insertion and is not of any functional concern.
How to cite: L1P60 was a gift from Jennifer Nemhauser (Addgene plasmid # 195937 ; http://n2t.net/addgene:195937 ; RRID:Addgene_195937)
